>Addgene plasmid #91945 | pACYC_HA-ZmSAE1_ZmSAE2(TRUNC)-FLAG | addgene full sequence | sequence record 181741 | Addgene NGS Result
TAGGAAATTAATACGACTCACTATAGGGGAATTGTGAGCGGATAACAATTCCCCTGTAGAAATAATTTTG
TTTAACTTTAATAAGGAGATATACCATGGGCTACCCGTATGATGTGCCGGATTATGCGATGGACGGCGGC
GGCGGCGCTGGCGGCGCGGAGGGGGAGCTCACGGCGCAGGAGACAGCGCTCTACGACCGCCAGATCCGCG
TCTGGGGCGTCGATGCCCAGAAGAGACTAAGTAAGGCGCACGTGCTTGTGTGTGGCATGAACGGAACCAC
CATCGAGTTCTGCAAGAATATTGTTCTAGCTGGAGTTGGAAGTTTATCCTTGATGGATGATAATGTAGTC
ACAGAGGAGGATCTGAATGCAAATTTCCTAATTCCTCCTGATGAGAGCATATATGGTGGTAGATCTCGAG
CCCAAGTTTGCTGCGAGTCTTTGATAGATTTCAATCCTATGGTTCGAGTTTTTGTTGAAAAGGGTGATCC
ATCATTAATTGATGGAGAATTCCTTGACAAGTTTGACATTGTTGTACTTAGCCGTGCATCTCTTAAAACA
AAGTTGTTGATTAATGAAAACTGTCGAAAGAGAAGCAAACACATTGCATTTTATACTATAGATTGCAAGG
ATTCATGTGGTGAAATATTTGTTGATTTACAGAAGCATAGCTATGTTCAGAAAAAGCCTGGAGGAGCAAC
TGAACAACAGGAGTTGACATATTCTAGCCTTCAGGAAGCTATCTCTGTGCCTTGGAATAGTCTACCGAAG
AAGACGGCAAAATTATACTTTGCTATGAGAGTACTGGAGGATTATGAATTATCTGAAGGGCGCAGCCCTG
GCGAAACAACACTTTCTGATATAGATGCAGTTCTGGCTCGGAGGAAGGATATGTGTGATAAAATGTCTTT
GAATGAGTCTCGTATTCCTACTACTCTCGTGGAACGACTGCTAGCAGCTGGAAAGAAGGAGCATCCTCCT
GTATGTGCTATCCTTGGTGGTATTCTTGGTCAGGAGGTGATCAAATCGATATCCTGCAAGGGCGATCCAG
TCAAGAATTTCTTCTATTTCGATGTGGCTGACGGTAAAGGTGTCATCGAGGATATCCCACCACCACCACC
TGCAAAATAAGCGGCCGCATAATGCTTAAGTCGAACAGAAAGTAATCGTATTGTACACGGCCGCATAATC
GAAATTAATACGACTCACTATAGGGGAATTGTGAGCGGATAACAATTCCCCATCTTAGTATATTAGTTAA
GTATAAGAAGGAGATATACATATGGCAGCCGTCGCGTCCTCGGAGGAGGCCGTCAAGGCATCGAAGGTGC
TGATGGTCGGGGCGGGAGGCATCGGCTGCGAGCTGCTCAAGACGCTCGCGCTCTCCGGATTCAGCGACAT
ACACATCATTGACTTGGATACAATTGAAGTTAGCAATCTGAATAGACAGTTTTTGTTTCGGCAGAGTCAT
GTTGGTCAGTCAAAAGCTAAAGTTGCTCGGGATGCTGTATTGAAATTTAGGCCAAATATCAATATAAACC
CATACCATGCAAACGTGAAGGATTCTCATTTCAATGTTGATTTCTTCAAGCAATTTAATGTTGTTCTGAA
TGGTCTTGATAACTTGGATGCTAGACGCCATGTTAATCGCCTTTGCCTTGCTGCTGATGTTCCTTTGGTT
GAAAGTGGTACTACTGGTTTTTTGGGACAGGTTACTGTTCATGTCAAGGGTAAAACAGAGTGCTATGAGT
GTCAACCAAAGCCTGTCCCTAAATCATATCCTGTCTGCACAATTACAAACACACCATCAAAGTTTGTTCA
TTGCATTGTTTGGGCGAAAGATCTGCTTTTTGCAAAATTATTTGGTGATAAAAAACAGGATAATGATCTT
AATGTGCACTCCAAAGATGATACCAGTTCAAAAACAGATGTTTTTGAAAGGAGTGTAGATGAAGATCTTG
AGCAATACACCCAGAGAATATATGACCACGTATTTGGTTACAACATTGAAGTTGCATTGGATAATAAGGA
AACTTGGAAGAATCGGAGAAAGCCAAACCCTATTTACATTAGAGATGCATTGCCTGAAGACGCTGTTCAA
CAAAATGGTCGCTCTCAGGATCACGTGAATGAGGAGCAGGATCCTTCTGCTATGGTATCCTTAGGCCTTA
GAAATACACAAGAGATATGGAGTCTTGCTGACAATTCAAGAGTGTTCTTGGAGGCTTTAAAATTATTTTT
TGACAAAAGAGAGAAGGAAATAGGGAGCCTTATTTTTGACAAGGACGACCAGTTGGCTGTTGAGTTTGTT
ACCGCTGCAGCAAATATCAGAGCTTCCTCTTTTGGAATACCACTGCATAGTCTTTTTGAAGCTAAAGGTG
TTGCTGGAAATATAGTTCATGCTGTGGCAACTACCAATGCTATAATTGCTGGTCTAATCGTCATCGAGGC
AATTAAAGTGCTCAAGGGTGATTATCAAGATTATAGAATGACATATTGCCTTGAGCATCCAGCAAGGAAG
ATGCTCTTGATGCCTGTCGAGCCTTTTGAACCTAGTAAATCATGTTATGTCTGCTCTGAGACCCCACTTG
TTCTGGAGGTTAATACCAAGACAACAAAGCTCCGGGAAGTCATTGAAAAGGTTATAAAAGGTAAGCTTGG
AATGAACCTACCTTTGATAATGGTTGGCGCCACACTTGTTTTTGAGGATGGTGAAGATCTGGAGGAGGAT
GAGATTGCAAATTATGCTTTAAACCTTGAAAAGGTGCTGGATTATAAAGATGATGATGATAAATAAGGTA
CCCTCGAGTCTGGTAAAGAAACCGCTGCTGCGAAATTTGAACGCCAGCACATGGACTCGTCTACTAGCGC
AGCTTAATTAACCTAGGCTGCTGCCACCGCTGAGCAATAACTAGCATAACCCCTTGGGGCCTCTAAACGG
GTCTTGAGGGGTTTTTTGCTGAAACCTCAGGCATTTGAGAAGCACACGGTCACACTGCTTCCGGTAGTCA
ATAAACCGGTAAACCAGCAATAGACATAAGCGGCTATTTAACGACCCTGCCCTGAACCGACGACCGGGTC
GAATTTGCTTTCGAATTTCTGCCATTCATCCGCTTATTATCACTTATTCAGGCGTAGCAACCAGGCGTTT
AAGGGCACCAATAACTGCCTTAAAAAAATTACGCCCCGCCCTGCCACTCATCGCAGTACTGTTGTAATTC
ATTAAGCATTCTGCCGACATGGAAGCCATCACAAACGGCATGATGAACCTGAATCGCCAGCGGCATCAGC
ACCTTGTCGCCTTGCGTATAATATTTGCCCATAGTGAAAACGGGGGCGAAGAAGTTGTCCATATTGGCCA
CGTTTAAATCAAAACTGGTGAAACTCACCCAGGGATTGGCTGAGACGAAAAACATATTCTCAATAAACCC
TTTAGGGAAATAGGCCAGGTTTTCACCGTAACACGCCACATCTTGCGAATATATGTGTAGAAACTGCCGG
AAATCGTCGTGGTATTCACTCCAGAGCGATGAAAACGTTTCAGTTTGCTCATGGAAAACGGTGTAACAAG
GGTGAACACTATCCCATATCACCAGCTCACCGTCTTTCATTGCCATACGGAACTCCGGATGAGCATTCAT
CAGGCGGGCAAGAATGTGAATAAAGGCCGGATAAAACTTGTGCTTATTTTTCTTTACGGTCTTTAAAAAG
GCCGTAATATCCAGCTGAACGGTCTGGTTATAGGTACATTGAGCAACTGACTGAAATGCCTCAAAATGTT
CTTTACGATGCCATTGGGATATATCAACGGTGGTATATCCAGTGATTTTTTTCTCCATTTTAGCTTCCTT
AGCTCCTGAAAATCTCGATAACTCAAAAAATACGCCCGGTAGTGATCTTATTTCATTATGGTGAAAGTTG
GAACCTCTTACGTGCCGATCAACGTCTCATTTTCGCCAAAAGTTGGCCCAGGGCTTCCCGGTATCAACAG
GGACACCAGGATTTATTTATTCTGCGAAGTGATCTTCCGTCACAGGTATTTATTCGGCGCAAAGTGCGTC
GGGTGATGCTGCCAACTTACTGATTTAGTGTATGATGGTGTTTTTGAGGTGCTCCAGTGGCTTCTGTTTC
TATCAGCTGTCCCTCCTGTTCAGCTACTGACGGGGTGGTGCGTAACGGCAAAAGCACCGCCGGACATCAG
CGCTAGCGGAGTGTATACTGGCTTACTATGTTGGCACTGATGAGGGTGTCAGTGAAGTGCTTCATGTGGC
AGGAGAAAAAAGGCTGCACCGGTGCGTCAGCAGAATATGTGATACAGGATATATTCCGCTTCCTCGCTCA
CTGACTCGCTACGCTCGGTCGTTCGACTGCGGCGAGCGGAAATGGCTTACGAACGGGGCGGAGATTTCCT
GGAAGATGCCAGGAAGATACTTAACAGGGAAGTGAGAGGGCCGCGGCAAAGCCGTTTTTCCATAGGCTCC
GCCCCCCTGACAAGCATCACGAAATCTGACGCTCAAATCAGTGGTGGCGAAACCCGACAGGACTATAAAG
ATACCAGGCGTTTCCCCCTGGCGGCTCCCTCGTGCGCTCTCCTGTTCCTGCCTTTCGGTTTACCGGTGTC
ATTCCGCTGTTATGGCCGCGTTTGTCTCATTCCACGCCTGACACTCAGTTCCGGGTAGGCAGTTCGCTCC
AAGCTGGACTGTATGCACGAACCCCCCGTTCAGTCCGACCGCTGCGCCTTATCCGGTAACTATCGTCTTG
AGTCCAACCCGGAAAGACATGCAAAAGCACCACTGGCAGCAGCCACTGGTAATTGATTTAGAGGAGTTAG
TCTTGAAGTCATGCGCCGGTTAAGGCTAAACTGAAAGGACAAGTTTTGGTGACTGCGCTCCTCCAAGCCA
GTTACCTCGGTTCAAAGAGTTGGTAGCTCAGAGAACCTTCGAAAAACCGCCCTGCAAGGCGGTTTTTTCG
TTTTCAGAGCAAGAGATTACGCGCAGACCAAAACGATCTCAAGAAGATCATCTTATTAATCAGATAAAAT
ATTTCTAGATTTCAGTGCAATTTATCTCTTCAAATGTAGCACCTGAAGTCAGCCCCATACGATATAAGTT
GTAATTCTCATGTTAGTCATGCCCCGCGCCCACCGGAAGGAGCTGACTGGGTTGAAGGCTCTCAAGGGCA
TCGGTCGAGATCCCGGTGCCTAATGAGTGAGCTAACTTACATTAATTGCGTTGCGCTCACTGCCCGCTTT
CCAGTCGGGAAACCTGTCGTGCCAGCTGCATTAATGAATCGGCCAACGCGCGGGGAGAGGCGGTTTGCGT
ATTGGGCGCCAGGGTGGTTTTTCTTTTCACCAGTGAGACGGGCAACAGCTGATTGCCCTTCACCGCCTGG
CCCTGAGAGAGTTGCAGCAAGCGGTCCACGCTGGTTTGCCCCAGCAGGCGAAAATCCTGTTTGATGGTGG
TTAACGGCGGGATATAACATGAGCTGTCTTCGGTATCGTCGTATCCCACTACCGAGATGTCCGCACCAAC
GCGCAGCCCGGACTCGGTAATGGCGCGCATTGCGCCCAGCGCCATCTGATCGTTGGCAACCAGCATCGCA
GTGGGAACGATGCCCTCATTCAGCATTTGCATGGTTTGTTGAAAACCGGACATGGCACTCCAGTCGCCTT
CCCGTTCCGCTATCGGCTGAATTTGATTGCGAGTGAGATATTTATGCCAGCCAGCCAGACGCAGACGCGC
CGAGACAGAACTTAATGGGCCCGCTAACAGCGCGATTTGCTGGTGACCCAATGCGACCAGATGCTCCACG
CCCAGTCGCGTACCGTCTTCATGGGAGAAAATAATACTGTTGATGGGTGTCTGGTCAGAGACATCAAGAA
ATAACGCCGGAACATTAGTGCAGGCAGCTTCCACAGCAATGGCATCCTGGTCATCCAGCGGATAGTTAAT
GATCAGCCCACTGACGCGTTGCGCGAGAAGATTGTGCACCGCCGCTTTACAGGCTTCGACGCCGCTTCGT
TCTACCATCGACACCACCACGCTGGCACCCAGTTGATCGGCGCGAGATTTAATCGCCGCGACAATTTGCG
ACGGCGCGTGCAGGGCCAGACTGGAGGTGGCAACGCCAATCAGCAACGACTGTTTGCCCGCCAGTTGTTG
TGCCACGCGGTTGGGAATGTAATTCAGCTCCGCCATCGCCGCTTCCACTTTTTCCCGCGTTTTCGCAGAA
ACGTGGCTGGCCTGGTTCACCACGCGGGAAACGGTCTGATAAGAGACACCGGCATACTCTGCGACATCGT
ATAACGTTACTGGTTTCACATTCACCACCCTGAATTGACTCTCTTCCGGGCGCTATCATGCCATACCGCG
AAAGGTTTTGCGCCATTCGATGGTGTCCGGGATCTCGACGCTCTCCCTTATGCGACTCCTGCAT
Features (pLannotate 1.2.2; 20 found; start..end, strand, type, name):
      9..27      +  promoter       T7 promoter: promoter for bacteriophage T7 RNA polymerase
     28..52      +  protein_bind   lac operator: The lac repressor binds to the lac operator to inhibit transcription in E. coli. This inhibition can be relieved by adding lactose or isopropyl-β-D-thiogalactopyranoside (IPTG). lac repressor encoded by lacI
     67..89      +  RBS            RBS: efficient ribosome binding site from bacteriophage T7 gene 10 (Olins and Rangwala, 1989)
    165..1106    +  CDS            SAE1A: SAE1A_ARATH - Also known as SAE1-1. Experimental evidence at protein level: Swiss-Prot protein existence level 1. The dimeric enzyme acts as an E1 ligase for SUMO1 and SUMO2. It mediates ATP-dependent activation of SUMO proteins and formation of a thioester with a conserved cysteine residue on SAE2. Functionally redundant with its paralog SAE1B. From Arabidopsis thaliana (Mouse-ear cress).
   1196..1214    +  promoter       T7 promoter: promoter for bacteriophage T7 RNA polymerase
   1215..1239    +  protein_bind   lac operator: The lac repressor binds to the lac operator to inhibit transcription in E. coli. This inhibition can be relieved by adding lactose or isopropyl-β-D-thiogalactopyranoside (IPTG). lac repressor encoded by lacI
   1288..2769    +  CDS            SAE2 (fragment): SAE2_ARATH - Also known as EMB2764. Experimental evidence at protein level: Swiss-Prot protein existence level 1. The dimeric enzyme acts as an E1 ligase for SUMO1 and SUMO2. It mediates ATP-dependent activation of SUMO proteins and formation of a thioester with a conserved cysteine residue on SAE2. From Arabidopsis thaliana (Mouse-ear cress).
   2815..2856    +  CDS            S-Tag (fragment): affinity and epitope tag derived from pancreatic ribonuclease A
   2886..2903    +  CDS            SET1 (fragment): solubility-enhancement tag derived from T7 phage gene 10B
   2911..2958    +  terminator     T7 terminator: transcription terminator for bacteriophage T7 RNA polymerase
   3182..3838    -  CDS            cat: CAT_ECOLX - Experimental evidence at protein level: Swiss-Prot protein existence level 1. This enzyme is an effector of chloramphenicol resistance in bacteria. From Escherichia coli. This protein is used as a marker in many commonly used cloning vectors, such as pACYC184.
   3839..3941    -  promoter       cat promoter: promoter of the E. coli cat gene encoding chloramphenicol acetyltransferase
   4062..4205    +  mobile_element IS1 (fragment): prokaryotic transposable element IS1
   4324..4379    -  rep_origin     RSF ori (fragment): Plasmids containing the RSF 1030 origin of replication can be propagated in E. coli cells that contain additional plasmids with compatible origins.
   4467..5012    -  rep_origin     p15A ori: Plasmids containing the medium-copy-number p15A origin of replication can be propagated in E. coli cells that contain a second plasmid with the ColE1 origin.
   5124..5188    -  CDS            TcR (fragment): tetracycline efflux protein; tet; confers resistance to tetracycline
   5203..5224    -  protein_bind   CAP binding site: CAP binding activates transcription in the presence of cAMP. E. coli catabolite activator protein
   5237..6319    -  CDS            lacI: lac repressor; lacI; The lac repressor binds to the lac operator to inhibit transcription in E. coli. This inhibition can be relieved by adding lactose or isopropyl-β-D-thiogalactopyranoside (IPTG).
   6320..6397    -  promoter       lacI promoter: lacI
   6405..6       -  CDS            TcR (fragment) (across the origin): tetracycline efflux protein; tet; confers resistance to tetracycline
