[The description below was written by a language model from this plasmid's Addgene catalogue record and pLannotate feature annotations shown in this document.]
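Description:
pACYC_HA-ZmSAE1_ZmSAE2(TRUNC)-FLAG is a bacterial co-expression plasmid built on pACYCDuet-1, a dual-cassette vector for producing two proteins in E. coli from one plasmid. It replicates from the medium-copy p15A origin and is selected with chloramphenicol through the cat gene and its native promoter. Because p15A is compatible with ColE1-type origins, the plasmid can be maintained alongside other expression plasmids in the same cell. The backbone also carries lacI under its own promoter. Short annotated fragments (IS1, RSF ori, TcR) appear to be backbone remnants or partial homology matches rather than functional elements.

The payload consists of the two subunits of the maize (Zea mays) SUMO-activating E1 enzyme. The first cassette, cloned between NcoI and NotI, has a T7 promoter, lac operator and T7 gene 10 ribosome binding site driving SAE1 with an N-terminal HA tag. The second, cloned between NdeI and KpnI, has its own T7 promoter and lac operator driving SAE2 with a C-terminal FLAG tag, and a single T7 terminator lies downstream. This SAE2 is truncated to mimic a splice variant. The automated annotation labels both coding regions by their Arabidopsis homologues, but the catalogue gives the source as maize. The S-Tag and SET1 fragments after SAE2 are presumably residual vector sequence. Expression requires a host supplying T7 RNA polymerase and is inducible with IPTG, which relieves lac repressor binding at the operators.

The plasmid is suited to producing the heterodimeric E1, which carries out ATP-dependent SUMO activation, for instance to compare the truncated SAE2 form in reconstituted SUMOylation systems. The sequenced record (6,434 nt) is slightly shorter than the catalogue size of 6,558 bp.
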