Addgene plasmid #91945: pACYC_HA-ZmSAE1_ZmSAE2(TRUNC)-FLAG
Purpose: Bacterial expression of maize SAE1 and truncated SAE2
Depositing lab: Richard Vierstra. Depositing organization: Washington University in Saint Louis. Publication: Defining the SUMO System in Maize: SUMOylation Is Up-Regulated during Endosperm Development and Rapidly Induced by Stress. Augustine RC, York SL, Rytz TC, Vierstra RD. Plant Physiol. 2016 Jul;171(3):2191-210. doi: 10.1104/pp.16.00353. Epub 2016 May 15. PubMed 27208252.
Backbone
  Vector backbone: pACYCDuet-1
  Backbone size w/o insert (bp): 4008
  Total vector size (bp): 6558
  Vector type: Bacterial Expression
Growth in bacteria
  Bacterial resistance: Chloramphenicol, 25 μg/mL
  Growth temperature: 37°C
  Growth strain: DH5alpha
  Copy number: Unknown
Gene/Insert 1
  Gene/Insert name: HA-ZmSAE1
  Species: Zea mays
  Insert size (bp): 1035
  Tag / fusion protein: HA (N terminal on insert)
  Cloning method: Restriction Enzyme; 5′ cloning site NcoI (unknown if destroyed); 3′ cloning site NotI (unknown if destroyed)
  Sequencing primers: 5′ GGATCTCGACGCTCTCCCT; 3′ GATTATGCGGCCGTGTACAA
Gene/Insert 2
  Gene/Insert name: ZmSAE2-FLAG
  Species: Zea mays
  Insert size (bp): 1515
  Mutation: Truncation of ZmSAE2 to mimic a splice variant
  Tag / fusion protein: FLAG (C terminal on insert)
  Cloning method: Restriction Enzyme; 5′ cloning site NdeI (unknown if destroyed); 3′ cloning site KpnI (unknown if destroyed)
  Sequencing primers: 5′ TGTACACGGCCGCATAATC; 3′ GCTAGTTATTGCTCAGCGG
Terms and licenses: Academic/Nonprofit Terms; Industry Terms: Not Available to Industry
How to cite: pACYC_HA-ZmSAE1_ZmSAE2(TRUNC)-FLAG was a gift from Richard Vierstra (Addgene plasmid # 91945 ; http://n2t.net/addgene:91945 ; RRID:Addgene_91945)
